Addgene plasmid #171555: pSuper-gmiR-124
Purpose: a human miR-124-expressing plasmid
Depositing lab: Yan Zeng. Depositing organization: Nanjing Agricultural University. Publication: Differential Inhibition of Target Gene Expression by Human microRNAs. Li P, Chen Y, Juma CA, Yang C, Huang J, Zhang X, Zeng Y. Cells. 2019 Jul 30;8(8). pii: cells8080791. doi: 10.3390/cells8080791. PubMed 31366019.
Backbone
  Vector backbone: pSuper
  Vector type: Mammalian Expression
Growth in bacteria
  Bacterial resistance: Ampicillin, 100 μg/mL
  Growth temperature: 37°C
  Growth strain: DH5alpha
  Copy number: High Copy
Gene/Insert
  Gene/Insert name: miR-124
  gRNA/shRNA sequence: Unpsecified
  Species: H. sapiens (human)
  Entrez Gene: MIR124-1 (a.k.a. MIR124A, MIR124A1, MIRN124-1, MIRN124A1, mir-124-1)
  Cloning method: Restriction Enzyme; 5′ cloning site Unknown (unknown if destroyed)
Terms and licenses: Academic/Nonprofit Terms; Industry Terms: Not Available to Industry
How to cite: pSuper-gmiR-124 was a gift from Yan Zeng (Addgene plasmid # 171555 ; http://n2t.net/addgene:171555 ; RRID:Addgene_171555)
