[The description below was written by a language model from this plasmid's Addgene catalogue record and pLannotate feature annotations shown in this document.]
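Description:
pSuper-gmiR-124 is a small (about 3.4 kb) mammalian expression plasmid built on the pSuper backbone and designed to produce human miR-124 in transfected cells. The backbone derives from pBluescript, as shown by the remnant of its multiple cloning site, the flanking T3 and T7 phage promoters, and the leftover lac promoter/operator, CAP binding site and lacZα and lacI fragments. These bacterial elements are cloning vestiges and play no part in miRNA expression. The plasmid is propagated in E. coli through a high-copy ColE1/pUC-type origin and selected with ampicillin via the β-lactamase gene under its own promoter. An f1 origin is also present, which would permit single-stranded DNA production with helper phage. No mammalian selection marker or reporter is annotated, which suits transient transfection.

The functional cassette consists of the human H1 RNA promoter, an RNA polymerase III promoter commonly used to drive short, defined transcripts, followed in the same orientation by an insert containing a mir-124 precursor hairpin. The record links this insert to the human MIR124-1 locus. The annotated hairpin begins roughly 90 nt downstream of the promoter, so the insert includes sequence flanking the precursor. However, the exact insert boundaries, its origin and the cloning sites are not stated in the record. The transcript would be expected to enter the endogenous microRNA processing pathway to yield mature miR-124. The associated work concerns how strongly different human microRNAs inhibit target gene expression, so the plasmid is suited to overexpressing miR-124 in cultured mammalian cells, for example alongside target reporter constructs.
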