Features (pLannotate 1.2.2; 14 found; start..end, strand, type, name):
     27..43      +  protein_bind   lac operator: The lac repressor binds to the lac operator to inhibit transcription in E. coli. This inhibition can be relieved by adding lactose or isopropyl-β-D-thiogalactopyranoside (IPTG). lac repressor encoded by lacI
     88..106     +  promoter       T3 promoter: promoter for bacteriophage T3 RNA polymerase
    119..180     +  misc_feature   MCS (fragment): pBluescript multiple cloning site
    179..393     +  promoter       H1 promoter: human H1 RNA promoter
    483..564     +  ncRNA          mir-124: Accession: RF00239 - mir-124 microRNA precursor family
    721..739     -  promoter       T7 promoter: promoter for bacteriophage T7 RNA polymerase
    747..902     +  CDS            lacZα (fragment): LacZα fragment of β-galactosidase; lacZ fragment
   1004..1362    -  rep_origin     f1 ori (sequence partly withheld): f1 bacteriophage origin of replication; arrow indicates direction of (+) strand synthesis
   1389..1493    +  promoter       AmpR promoter: bla
   1494..2354    +  CDS            AmpR: β-lactamase; bla; confers resistance to ampicillin, carbenicillin, and related antibiotics
   2525..3113    +  rep_origin     ori: high-copy-number ColE1/pMB1/pBR322/pUC origin of replication
   3296..3388    +  CDS            lacI (fragment): lac repressor; lacI; The lac repressor binds to the lac operator to inhibit transcription in E. coli. This inhibition can be relieved by adding lactose or isopropyl-β-D-thiogalactopyranoside (IPTG).
   3401..3422    +  protein_bind   CAP binding site: CAP binding activates transcription in the presence of cAMP. E. coli catabolite activator protein
   3437..19      +  promoter       lac promoter (across the origin): promoter for the E. coli lac operon
>Addgene plasmid #171555 | pSuper-gmiR-124 | addgene full sequence | sequence record 339651 | Addgene NGS Result
GCTTCCGGCTCGTATGTTGTGTGGAATTGTGAGCGGATAACAATTTCACACAGGAAACAGCTATGACCAT
GATTACGCCAAGCGCGCAATTAACCCTCACTAAAGGGAACAAAAGCTGGAGCTCCACCGCGGTGGCGGCC
GCTCTAGAACTAGTGGATCCCCCGGGCTGCAGGAATTCGAACGCTGACGTCATCAACCCGCTCCAAGGAA
TCGCGGGCCCAGTGTCACTAGGCGGGAACACCCAGCGCGCGTGCGCCCTGGCAGGAAGATGGCTGTGAGG
GACAGGGGAGTGGCGCCCTGCAATATTTGCATGTCGCTATGTGTTCTGGGAAATCACCATAAACGTGAAA
TGTCTTTGGATTTGGGAATCTTATAAGTTCTGTATGAGACCACAGATCTAAGCTTATTCCATCTTCTACC
CACCCCTCTTCCTTTCTTTCACCTTTCCTTCCTTCCTTCCTCCTTTCCTTCCTCAGGAGAAAGGCCTCTC
TCTCCGTGTTCACAGCGGACCTTGATTTAAATGTCCATACAATTAAGGCACGCGGTGAATGCCAAGAATG
GGGCTGGCTGAGCACCGTGGGTCGGCGAGGGCCCGCCAAGGAAGGAGCGACCGACCGAGCCAGGCGCCCT
CCGCAGACCTCCGCGCAGCGGCCGCGGGCGCGAGGGGAGGGGTCTGGAGCTCCCTCGAGTTTTTTTCTAG
ATCCCGGGTACCCAATTCGCCCTATAGTGAGTCGTATTACGCGCGCTCACTGGCCGTCGTTTTACAACGT
CGTGACTGGGAAAACCCTGGCGTTACCCAACTTAATCGCCTTGCAGCACATCCCCCTTTCGCCAGCTGGC
GTAATAGCGAAGAGGCCCGCACCGATCGCCCTTCCCAACAGTTGCGCAGCCTGAATGGCGAATGGAAATT
GTAAGCGTTAATATTTTGTTAAAATTCGCGTTAAATTTTTGTTAAATCAGCTCATTTTTTTAACCAATAG
GCCGAAATCGGCAAAATCCCTTATAAATCAAAAGAATAGACCGAGATAGGGT
[37 nt withheld, positions 1033-1069]
AAAGAACGTGGACTCCAACGTCAAAGG
[49 nt withheld, positions 1097-1145]
T
[91 nt withheld, positions 1147-1237]
G
[124 nt withheld, positions 1239-1362]
CAGGTGGCACTTTTCGGGGAAATGTGCGCGGAACCCCTATTTGTTTATTTTTCTAAATACATTCAAATAT
GTATCCGCTCATGAGACAATAACCCTGATAAATGCTTCAATAATATTGAAAAAGGAAGAGTATGAGTATT
CAACATTTCCGTGTCGCCCTTATTCCCTTTTTTGCGGCATTTTGCCTTCCTGTTTTTGCTCACCCAGAAA
CGCTGGTGAAAGTAAAAGATGCTGAAGATCAGTTGGGTGCACGAGTGGGTTACATCGAACTGGATCTCAA
CAGCGGTAAGATCCTTGAGAGTTTTCGCCCCGAAGAACGTTTTCCAATGATGAGCACTTTTAAAGTTCTG
CTATGTGGCGCGGTATTATCCCGTATTGACGCCGGGCAAGAGCAACTCGGTCGCCGCATACACTATTCTC
AGAATGACTTGGTTGAGTACTCACCAGTCACAGAAAAGCATCTTACGGATGGCATGACAGTAAGAGAATT
ATGCAGTGCTGCCATAACCATGAGTGATAACACTGCGGCCAACTTACTTCTGACAACGATCGGAGGACCG
AAGGAGCTAACCGCTTTTTTGCACAACATGGGGGATCATGTAACTCGCCTTGATCGTTGGGAACCGGAGC
TGAATGAAGCCATACCAAACGACGAGCGTGACACCACGATGCCTGTAGCAATGGCAACAACGTTGCGCAA
ACTATTAACTGGCGAACTACTTACTCTAGCTTCCCGGCAACAATTAATAGACTGGATGGAGGCGGATAAA
GTTGCAGGACCACTTCTGCGCTCGGCCCTTCCGGCTGGCTGGTTTATTGCTGATAAATCTGGAGCCGGTG
AGCGTGGGTCTCGCGGTATCATTGCAGCACTGGGGCCAGATGGTAAGCCCTCCCGTATCGTAGTTATCTA
CACGACGGGGAGTCAGGCAACTATGGATGAACGAAATAGACAGATCGCTGAGATAGGTGCCTCACTGATT
AAGCATTGGTAACTGTCAGACCAAGTTTACTCATATATACTTTAGATTGATTTAAAACTTCATTTTTAAT
TTAAAAGGATCTAGGTGAAGATCCTTTTTGATAATCTCATGACCAAAATCCCTTAACGTGAGTTTTCGTT
CCACTGAGCGTCAGACCCCGTAGAAAAGATCAAAGGATCTTCTTGAGATCCTTTTTTTCTGCGCGTAATC
TGCTGCTTGCAAACAAAAAAACCACCGCTACCAGCGGTGGTTTGTTTGCCGGATCAAGAGCTACCAACTC
TTTTTCCGAAGGTAACTGGCTTCAGCAGAGCGCAGATACCAAATACTGTTCTTCTAGTGTAGCCGTAGTT
AGGCCACCACTTCAAGAACTCTGTAGCACCGCCTACATACCTCGCTCTGCTAATCCTGTTACCAGTGGCT
GCTGCCAGTGGCGATAAGTCGTGTCTTACCGGGTTGGACTCAAGACGATAGTTACCGGATAAGGCGCAGC
GGTCGGGCTGAACGGGGGGTTCGTGCACACAGCCCAGCTTGGAGCGAACGACCTACACCGAACTGAGATA
CCTACAGCGTGAGCTATGAGAAAGCGCCACGCTTCCCGAAGGGAGAAAGGCGGACAGGTATCCGGTAAGC
GGCAGGGTCGGAACAGGAGAGCGCACGAGGGAGCTTCCAGGGGGAAACGCCTGGTATCTTTATAGTCCTG
TCGGGTTTCGCCACCTCTGACTTGAGCGTCGATTTTTGTGATGCTCGTCAGGGGGGCGGAGCCTATGGAA
AAACGCCAGCAACGCGGCCTTTTTACGGTTCCTGGCCTTTTGCTGGCCTTTTGCTCACATGTTCTTTCCT
GCGTTATCCCCTGATTCTGTGGATAACCGTATTACCGCCTTTGAGTGAGCTGATACCGCTCGCCGCAGCC
GAACGACCGAGCGCAGCGAGTCAGTGAGCGAGGAAGCGGAAGAGCGCCCAATACGCAAACCGCCTCTCCC
CGCGCGTTGGCCGATTCATTAATGCAGCTGGCACGACAGGTTTCCCGACTGGAAAGCGGGCAGTGAGCGC
AACGCAATTAATGTGAGTTAGCTCACTCATTAGGCACCCCAGGCTTTACACTTTAT
